>Addgene plasmid #223897 | pD(Ct)_MYC9 | addgene full sequence | sequence record 445977 | Addgene NGS Result
GGAGACCCACTGCTTGAGCCTAGAAGATCCGGCTGCTAACAAAGCCCGAAAGGAAGCTGAGTTGGCTGCT
GTCACCGCTGAGCAATAACTATCATAACCCCTAGGTGCCATTTCATTACCTCTTTCTCCGCACCCGACAT
AGATCTGGGCCAACTTTTGGCGAAAATGAGACGTTGATCGGCACGTAAGAGGGTCCAACTTTCACCATAA
TGAAATAAGATCACTACCGGGCGTATTTTTTGAGTTATCGAGATTTTCAGGAGCTAAGGAAGCTAAAATG
GAGAAAAAAATCACTGGATATACCACCGTTGATATATCCCAATGGCATCGTAAAGAACATTTTGAGGCAT
TTCAGTCAGTTGCTCAATGTACCTATAACCAGACCGTTCAGCTGGATATTACGGCCTTTTTAAAGACCGT
AAAGAAAAATAAGCACAAGTTTTATCCGGCCTTTATTCACATTCTTGCCCGCCTGATGAATGCTCATCCG
GAATTCCGTATGGCAATGAAAGACGGTGAGCTGGTGATATGGGATAGTGTTCACCCTTGTTACACCGTTT
TCCATGAGCAAACTGAAACGTTTTCATCGCTCTGGAGTGAATACCACGACGATTTCCGGCAGTTTCTACA
CATATATTCGCAAGATGTGGCGTGTTACGGTGAAAACCTGGCCTATTTCCCTAAAGGGTTTATTGAGAAT
ATGTTTTTCGTCTCAGCCAATCCCTGGGTGAGTTTCACCAGTTTTGATTTAAACGTGGCCAATATGGACA
ACTTCTTCGCCCCCGTTTTCACCATGGGCAAATATTATACGCAAGGCGACAAGGTGCTGATGCCGCTGGC
GATTCAGGTTCATCATGCCGTTTGTGATGGCTTCCATGTCGGCAGAATGCTTAATGAATTACAACAGTAC
TGCGATGAGTGGCAGGGTGGGGCGTAATTTTTTTAAGGCAGTTATTGGTGCCCTTAAACGCCTGGTTGCT
ACGCCTGAATAAGTGATAATAAGCGGATGAATGGCAGAAATTCGAAAGCAAATTCGACCCGGTCGTCGGT
TCAGGGCAGGGTCGTTAAATAGCCGCTTATGTCTATTGCTGGTTTACCGGTTTATTGACTACCGGAAGCA
GTGTGACCGTGTGCTTCTCAAATGCCTGAGGCCAGTTTGCTCAGGCTCTCCCCGTGGAGGTAATAATTGA
CGATATGATCATTTATTCTGCCTCCCAGCTGACATTCATCCGGGGTCAGCACCGTTTCTGCGGACTGGCT
TTCTACGTGTTCCGCTTCCTTTAGCAGCCCTTGCGCCCTGAGTGCTTGCGGCAGCGTGAAGCTAATTCCC
ATGTCAGCCGTTAAGTGTTCCTGTGTCACTCAAAATTGCTTTGAGAGGCTCTAAGGGCTTCTCAGTGCGT
TACATCCCTGGCTTGTTGTCCACAACCGTTAAACCTTAAAAGCTTTAAAAGCCTTATATATTCTTTTTTT
TTCTTATAAAACTTAAAACCTTAGAGGCTATTTAAGTTGCTGATTTATATTAATTTTATTGTTCAAACAT
GAGAGCTTAGTACGTGAAACATGAGAGCTTAGTACGTTAGCCATGAGAGCTTAGTACGTTAGCCATGAGG
GTTTAGTTCGTTAAACATGAGAGCTTAGTACGTTAAACATGAGAGCTTAGTACGTGAAACATGAGAGCTT
AGTACGTACTATCAACAGGTTGAACTGCTGATCAACAGATCCTCTACGCGGCCGCGGTACCATAACTTCG
TATAGCATACATTATACGAAGTTATCTGCCAGGCACATGGGTTTTACTAGTATCGATTCGCGACCTACTC
CGGAATATTAGGTCTCAGGATCCTCACCCGGGGCTAGTGGTGAACAAAAGTTGATTTCTGAAGAAGATTT
GAACGGTGAACAAAAGCTAATCTCCGAGGAAGACTTGAACGGTGAACAAAAATTAATCTCAGAAGAAGAC
TTGAACGGATCCTCTAGAGGTGAACAAAAGTTGATTTCTGAAGAAGATTTGAACGGTGAACAAAAGCTAA
TCTCCGAGGAAGACTTGAACGGTGAACAAAAATTAATCTCAGAAGAAGACTTGAACGGATCCTCTAGAGG
TGAACAAAAGTTGATTTCTGAAGAAGATTTGAACGGTGAACAAAAGCTAATCTCCGAGGAAGACTTGAAC
GGTGAACAAAAATTAATCTCAGAAGAAGACTTGAACGGATCCACTAGCTAAAAAGGCGCGTAAG
Features (pLannotate 1.2.2; 7 found; start..end, strand, type, name):
     32..81      +  CDS            SET1 (fragment): solubility-enhancement tag derived from T7 phage gene 10B
    175..277     +  promoter       cat promoter: promoter of the E. coli cat gene encoding chloramphenicol acetyltransferase
    278..934     +  CDS            cat: CAT_ECOLX - Experimental evidence at protein level: Swiss-Prot protein existence level 1. This enzyme is an effector of chloramphenicol resistance in bacteria. From Escherichia coli. This protein is used as a marker in many commonly used cloning vectors, such as pACYC184.
   1210..1323    -  CDS            tnpA (fragment): TN5P_ECOLX - Also known as tnp. Experimental evidence at protein level: Swiss-Prot protein existence level 1. Mediates transposition of transposon Tn5 by a 'cut and paste' mechanism. First, the monomeric transposase binds the 19 bp inverted DNA repeats flanking the transposon. Then, dimerization of the DNA- bound transposase creates a synaptic DNA complex. After nicking of the first DNA strand, excision of the transposon proceeds through a series of intermediates. The transposase then mediates the insertion of the transposon at a new site by strand transfer. The activity of the wild- type tran
   1332..1713    -  rep_origin     R6K γ ori: γ replication origin from E. coli plasmid R6K; requires the R6K initiator protein pi for replication
   1742..1775    +  protein_bind   loxP: Cre-mediated recombination occurs in the 8-bp core sequence (GCATACAT). Cre recombinase
   1859..2209    +  CDS            13xMyc (fragment): 13 tandem Myc epitope tags
