[The description below was written by a language model from this plasmid's Addgene catalogue record and pLannotate feature annotations shown in this document.]
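Description:
pD(Ct)_MYC9 is a small (about 2.2 kb) Golden Gate donor plasmid from the 4G-cloning system, a modular assembly scheme designed for rapid construction of expression vectors for multisubunit protein complexes in different hosts. It is built on the pD backbone and carries a synthetic Myc9 module, nine tandem Myc epitope repeats, intended to be fused to the C-terminus of a gene of interest during assembly. The automated annotation picks this region up as a roughly 350 bp fragment matching a 13xMyc array, which is consistent with a shorter repeat array of the same epitope. The record does not describe the type IIS restriction sites or overhangs that release the tag module, and no promoter driving the tag is annotated, as expected for a part donor that is not itself an expression construct.

The plasmid replicates from the R6K γ origin, which depends on the pi initiator protein supplied in trans. It must therefore be maintained in a pir-expressing E. coli strain, here one carrying the pir-116 mutation that gives high copy number. This conditional origin also means the donor cannot persist in standard cloning strains, which helps eliminate donor carry-over after an assembly reaction. Selection is by chloramphenicol resistance, encoded by the cat gene under its native promoter. A single loxP site lies between the origin and the Myc array. Its role is not stated in the record, though such sites allow Cre-mediated plasmid fusion. Short annotated fragments resembling a T7 gene 10B solubility tag and the Tn5 transposase are probably backbone remnants or incidental matches, not functional elements.
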