Addgene plasmid #223897: pD(Ct)_MYC9
Purpose: 4G-cloning donor for C-terminal MYC9 tag
Depositing lab: Stephan Gruber. Depositing organization: Universite de Lausanne (UNIL). Publication: 4G cloning: rapid gene assembly for expression of multisubunit protein complexes in diverse hosts. Taschner M, Dickinson JB, Roisne-Hamelin F, Gruber S. Life Sci Alliance. 2024 Dec 2;8(1):e202402899. doi: 10.26508/lsa.202402899. Print 2025 Jan. PubMed 39622624.
Backbone
  Vector backbone: pD
  Vector type: Golden-Gate Donor
Growth in bacteria
  Bacterial resistance: Chloramphenicol, 25 μg/mL
  Growth temperature: 37°C
  Growth strain: Pir1 ; strain contains pir-116 mutation for plasmid maintenance at high copy
  Copy number: High Copy
Gene/Insert
  Gene/Insert name: Myc9
  Species: Synthetic
  Cloning method: Gibson Cloning
Terms and licenses: Academic/Nonprofit Terms; Industry Terms: Not Available to Industry
Depositor comments: Please visit https://doi.org/10.1101/2024.06.17.599261 for bioRxiv preprint.
How to cite: pD(Ct)_MYC9 was a gift from Stephan Gruber (Addgene plasmid # 223897 ; http://n2t.net/addgene:223897 ; RRID:Addgene_223897)
